>Addgene plasmid #177592 | pEcLysRSH6 | addgene full sequence | sequence record 350725 | Addgene NGS Result
TTTTGCTGAAAGGAGGAACTATATCCGGATTGGCGAATGGG
[124 nt withheld, positions 42-165]
C
[91 nt withheld, positions 167-257]
A
[49 nt withheld, positions 259-307]
CCTTTGACGTTGGAGTCCACGTTCTTT
[37 nt withheld, positions 335-371]
ACCCTATCTCGGTCTATTCTTTTGATTTATAAGGGATTTTGCCGATTTCGGCCTATTGGTTAAAAAATGA
GCTGATTTAACAAAAATTTAACGCGAATTTTAACAAAATATTAACGCTTACAATTTAGGTGGCACTTTTC
GGGGAAATGTGCGCGGAACCCCTATTTGTTTATTTTTCTAAATACATTCAAATATGTATCCGCTCATGAG
ACAATAACCCTGATAAATGCTTCAATAATATTGAAAAAGGAAGAGTATGAGTATTCAACATTTCCGTGTC
GCCCTTATTCCCTTTTTTGCGGCATTTTGCCTTCCTGTTTTTGCTCACCCAGAAACGCTGGTGAAAGTAA
AAGATGCTGAAGATCAGTTGGGTGCACGAGTGGGTTACATCGAACTGGATCTCAACAGCGGTAAGATCCT
TGAGAGTTTTCGCCCCGAAGAACGTTTTCCAATGATGAGCACTTTTAAAGTTCTGCTATGTGGCGCGGTA
TTATCCCGTATTGACGCCGGGCAAGAGCAACTCGGTCGCCGCATACACTATTCTCAGAATGACTTGGTTG
AGTACTCACCAGTCACAGAAAAGCATCTTACGGATGGCATGACAGTAAGAGAATTATGCAGTGCTGCCAT
AACCATGAGTGATAACACTGCGGCCAACTTACTTCTGACAACGATCGGAGGACCGAAGGAGCTAACCGCT
TTTTTGCACAACATGGGGGATCATGTAACTCGCCTTGATCGTTGGGAACCGGAGCTGAATGAAGCCATAC
CAAACGACGAGCGTGACACCACGATGCCTGCAGCAATGGCAACAACGTTGCGCAAACTATTAACTGGCGA
ACTACTTACTCTAGCTTCCCGGCAACAATTAATAGACTGGATGGAGGCGGATAAAGTTGCAGGACCACTT
CTGCGCTCGGCCCTTCCGGCTGGCTGGTTTATTGCTGATAAATCTGGAGCCGGTGAGCGTGGGTCTCGCG
GTATCATTGCAGCACTGGGGCCAGATGGTAAGCCCTCCCGTATCGTAGTTATCTACACGACGGGGAGTCA
GGCAACTATGGATGAACGAAATAGACAGATCGCTGAGATAGGTGCCTCACTGATTAAGCATTGGTAACTG
TCAGACCAAGTTTACTCATATATACTTTAGATTGATTTAAAACTTCATTTTTAATTTAAAAGGATCTAGG
TGAAGATCCTTTTTGATAATCTCATGACCAAAATCCCTTAACGTGAGTTTTCGTTCCACTGAGCGTCAGA
CCCCGTAGAAAAGATCAAAGGATCTTCTTGAGATCCTTTTTTTCTGCGCGTAATCTGCTGCTTGCAAACA
AAAAAACCACCGCTACCAGCGGTGGTTTGTTTGCCGGATCAAGAGCTACCAACTCTTTTTCCGAAGGTAA
CTGGCTTCAGCAGAGCGCAGATACCAAATACTGTCCTTCTAGTGTAGCCGTAGTTAGGCCACCACTTCAA
GAACTCTGTAGCACCGCCTACATACCTCGCTCTGCTAATCCTGTTACCAGTGGCTGCTGCCAGTGGCGAT
AAGTCGTGTCTTACCGGGTTGGACTCAAGACGATAGTTACCGGATAAGGCGCAGCGGTCGGGCTGAACGG
GGGGTTCGTGCACACAGCCCAGCTTGGAGCGAACGACCTACACCGAACTGAGATACCTACAGCGTGAGCT
ATGAGAAAGCGCCACGCTTCCCGAAGGGAGAAAGGCGGACAGGTATCCGGTAAGCGGCAGGGTCGGAACA
GGAGAGCGCACGAGGGAGCTTCCAGGGGGAAACGCCTGGTATCTTTATAGTCCTGTCGGGTTTCGCCACC
TCTGACTTGAGCGTCGATTTTTGTGATGCTCGTCAGGGGGGCGGAGCCTATGGAAAAACGCCAGCAACGC
GGCCTTTTTACGGTTCCTGGCCTTTTGCTGGCCTTTTGCTCACATGTTCTTTCCTGCGTTATCCCCTGAT
TCTGTGGATAACCGTATTACCGCCTTTGAGTGAGCTGATACCGCTCGCCGCAGCCGAACGACCGAGCGCA
GCGAGTCAGTGAGCGAGGAAGCGGAAGAGCGCCTGATGCGGTATTTTCTCCTTACGCATCTGTGCGGTAT
TTCACACCGCAATGGTGCACTCTCAGTACAATCTGCTCTGATGCCGCATAGTTAAGCCAGTATACACTCC
GCTATCGCTACGTGACTGGGTCATGGCTGCGCCCCGACACCCGCCAACACCCGCTGACGCGCCCTGACGG
GCTTGTCTGCTCCCGGCATCCGCTTACAGACAAGCTGTGACCGTCTCCGGGAGCTGCATGTGTCAGAGGT
TTTCACCGTCATCACCGAAACGCGCGAGGCAGCTGCGGTAAAGCTCATCAGCGTGGTCGTGAAGCGATTC
ACAGATGTCTGCCTGTTCATCCGCGTCCAGCTCGTTGAGTTTCTCCAGAAGCGTTAATGTCTGGCTTCTG
ATAAAGCGGGCCATGTTAAGGGCGGTTTTTTCCTGTTTGGTCACTGATGCCTCCGTGTAAGGGGGATTTC
TGTTCATGGGGGTAATGATACCGATGAAACGAGAGAGGATGCTCACGATACGGGTTACTGATGATGAACA
TGCCCGGTTACTGGAACGTTGTGAGGGTAAACAACTGGCGGTATGGATGCGGCGGGACCAGAGAAAAATC
ACTCAGGGTCAATGCCAGCGCTTCGTTAATACAGATGTAGGTGTTCCACAGGGTAGCCAGCAGCATCCTG
CGATGCAGATCCGGAACATAATGGTGCAGGGCGCTGACTTCCGCGTTTCCAGACTTTACGAAACACGGAA
ACCGAAGACCATTCATGTTGTTGCTCAGGTCGCAGACGTTTTGCAGCAGCAGTCGCTTCACGTTCGCTCG
CGTATCGGTGATTCATTCTGCTAACCAGTAAGGCAACCCCGCCAGCCTAGCCGGGTCCTCAACGACAGGA
GCACGATCATGCGCACCCGTGGGGCCGCCATGCCGGCGATAATGGCCTGCTTCTCGCCGAAACGTTTGGT
GGCGGGACCAGTGACGAAGGCTTGAGCGAGGGCGTGCAAGATTCCGAATACCGCAAGCGACAGGCCGATC
ATCGTCGCGCTCCAGCGAAAGCGGTCCTCGCCGAAAATGACCCAGAGCGCTGCCGGCACCTGTCCTACGA
GTTGCATGATAAAGAAGACAGTCATAAGTGCGGCGACGATAGTCATGCCCCGCGCCCACCGGAAGGAGCT
GACTGGGTTGAAGGCTCTCAAGGGCATCGGTCGAGATCCCGGTGCCTAATGAGTGAGCTAACTTACATTA
ATTGCGTTGCGCTCACTGCCCGCTTTCCAGTCGGGAAACCTGTCGTGCCAGCTGCATTAATGAATCGGCC
AACGCGCGGGGAGAGGCGGTTTGCGTATTGGGCGCCAGGGTGGTTTTTCTTTTCACCAGTGAGACGGGCA
ACAGCTGATTGCCCTTCACCGCCTGGCCCTGAGAGAGTTGCAGCAAGCGGTCCACGCTGGTTTGCCCCAG
CAGGCGAAAATCCTGTTTGATGGTGGTTAACGGCGGGATATAACATGAGCTGTCTTCGGTATCGTCGTAT
CCCACTACCGAGATATCCGCACCAACGCGCAGCCCGGACTCGGTAATGGCGCGCATTGCGCCCAGCGCCA
TCTGATCGTTGGCAACCAGCATCGCAGTGGGAACGATGCCCTCATTCAGCATTTGCATGGTTTGTTGAAA
ACCGGACATGGCACTCCAGTCGCCTTCCCGTTCCGCTATCGGCTGAATTTGATTGCGAGTGAGATATTTA
TGCCAGCCAGCCAGACGCAGACGCGCCGAGACAGAACTTAATGGGCCCGCTAACAGCGCGATTTGCTGGT
GACCCAATGCGACCAGATGCTCCACGCCCAGTCGCGTACCGTCTTCATGGGAGAAAATAATACTGTTGAT
GGGTGTCTGGTCAGAGACATCAAGAAATAACGCCGGAACATTAGTGCAGGCAGCTTCCACAGCAATGGCA
TCCTGGTCATCCAGCGGATAGTTAATGATCAGCCCACTGACGCGTTGCGCGAGAAGATTGTGCACCGCCG
CTTTACAGGCTTCGACGCCGCTTCGTTCTACCATCGACACCACCACGCTGGCACCCAGTTGATCGGCGCG
AGATTTAATCGCCGCGACAATTTGCGACGGCGCGTGCAGGGCCAGACTGGAGGTGGCAACGCCAATCAGC
AACGACTGTTTGCCCGCCAGTTGTTGTGCCACGCGGTTGGGAATGTAATTCAGCTCCGCCATCGCCGCTT
CCACTTTTTCCCGCGTTTTCGCAGAAACGTGGCTGGCCTGGTTCACCACGCGGGAAACGGTCTGATAAGA
GACACCGGCATACTCTGCGACATCGTATAACGTTACTGGTTTCACATTCACCACCCTGAATTGACTCTCT
TCCGGGCGCTATCATGCCATACCGCGAAAGGTTTTGCGCCATTCGATGGTGTCCGGGATCTCGACGCTCT
CCCTTATGCGACTCCTGCATTAGGAAGCAGCCCAGTAGTAGGTTGAGGCCGTTGAGCACCGCCGCCGCAA
GGAATGGTGCATGCAAGGAGATGGCGCCCAACAGTCCCCCGGCCACGGGGCCTGCCACCATACCCACGCC
GAAACAAGCGCTCATGAGCCCGAAGTGGCGAGCCCGATCTTCCCCATCGGTGATGTCGGCGATATAGGCG
CCAGCAACCGCACCTGTGGCGCCGGTGATGCCGGCCACGATGCGTCCGGCGTAGAGGATCGAGATCTCGA
TCCCGCGAAATTAATACGACTCACTATAGGGGAATTGTGAGCGGATAACAATTCCCCTCTAGAAATAATT
TTGTTTAACTTTAAGAAGGAGATATAAGGATGTCTGAACAACACGCACAGGGCGCTGACGCGGTAGTCGA
TCTTAACAATGAACTGAAAACGCGTCGTGAGAAGCTGGCGAACCTGCGCGAGCAGGGGATTGCCTTCCCG
AACGATTTCCGTCGCGATCATACCTCTGACCAATTGCACGCAGAATTCGACGGCAAAGAGAACGAAGAAC
TGGAAGCGCTGAACATCGAAGTCGCCGTTGCTGGCCGCATGATGACCCGTCGTATTATGGGTAAAGCGTC
TTTCGTTACCCTGCAGGACGTTGGCGGTCGCATTCAGCTGTACGTTGCCCGTGACGATCTCCCGGAAGGC
GTTTATAACGAGCAGTTCAAAAAATGGGACCTCGGCGACATCCTCGGCGCGAAAGGTAAGCTGTTCAAAA
CCAAAACCGGCGAACTGTCTATCCACTGCACCGAGTTGCGTCTGCTGACCAAAGCACTGCGTCCGCTGCC
GGATAAATTCCACGGCTTGCAGGATCAGGAAGCGCGCTATCGTCAGCGTTATCTCGATCTCATCTCCAAC
GATGAATCCCGCAACACCTTTAAAGTGCGCTCGCAGATCCTCTCTGGTATTCGCCAGTTCATGGTGAACC
GCGGCTTTATGGAAGTTGAAACGCCGATGATGCAGGTGATCCCTGGCGGTGCCGCTGCGCGTCCGTTTAT
CACCCACCATAACGCGCTGGATCTCGACATGTACCTGCGTATCGCGCCGGAACTGTACCTCAAGCGTCTG
GTGGTTGGTGGCTTCGAGCGTGTATTCGAAATCAACCGTAACTTCCGTAACGAAGGTATTTCCGTACGTC
ATAACCCAGAGTTCACCATGATGGAACTCTACATGGCTTACGCAGATTACAAAGATCTGATCGAGCTGAC
CGAATCGCTGTTCCGTACTCTGGCACAGGATATTCTCGGTAAGACGGAAGTGACCTACGGCGACGTGACG
CTGGACTTCGGTAAACCGTTCGAAAAACTGACCATGCGTGAAGCGATCAAGAAATATCGCCCGGAAACCG
ACATGGCGGATCTGGACAACTTCGACTCTGCGAAAGCAATTGCTGAATCTATCGGCATCCACGTTGAGAA
GAGCTGGGGTCTGGGCCGTATCGTTACCGAGATCTTCGAAGAAGTGGCAGAAGCACATCTGATTCAGCCG
ACCTTCATTACTGAATATCCGGCAGAAGTTTCTCCGCTGGCGCGTCGTAACGACGTTAACCCGGAAATCA
CAGACCGCTTTGAGTTCTTCATTGGTGGTCGTGAAATCGGTAACGGCTTTAGCGAGCTGAATGACGCGGA
AGATCAGGCGCAACGCTTCCTGGATCAGGTTGCCGCGAAAGACGCAGGTGACGACGAAGCGATGTTCTAC
GATGAAGATTACGTCACCGCACTGGAACATGGCTTACCGCCGACAGCAGGTCTGGGAATTGGTATCGACC
GTATGGTAATGCTGTTCACCAACAGCCATACCATCCGCGACGTTATTCTGTTCCCGGCGATGCGTCCGGT
AAAACACCATCACCATCATCACTGAGATCCGGCTGCTAACAAAGCCCGAAAGGAAGCTGAGTTGGCTGCT
GCCACCGCTGAGCAATAACTAGCATAACCCCTTGGGGCCTCTAAACGGGTCTTGAGGGGTT
Features (pLannotate 1.2.2; 18 found; start..end, strand, type, name):
     42..470     +  rep_origin     f1 ori (sequence partly withheld): f1 bacteriophage origin of replication; arrow indicates direction of (+) strand synthesis
    523..627     +  promoter       AmpR promoter: bla
    628..1488    +  CDS            AmpR: β-lactamase; bla; confers resistance to ampicillin, carbenicillin, and related antibiotics
   1659..2247    +  rep_origin     ori: high-copy-number ColE1/pMB1/pBR322/pUC origin of replication
   2433..2572    -  misc_feature   bom: basis of mobility region from pBR322
   2674..2865    -  CDS            rop: Rop protein, which maintains plasmids at low copy number; rop
   2882..3262    +  CDS            YPB1_ECOLX: Protein predicted: Swiss-Prot protein existence level 4. From Escherichia coli.
   3334..3625    -  CDS            TcR (fragment): tetracycline efflux protein; tet; confers resistance to tetracycline
   3640..3661    -  protein_bind   CAP binding site: CAP binding activates transcription in the presence of cAMP. E. coli catabolite activator protein
   3674..4756    -  CDS            lacI: lac repressor; lacI; The lac repressor binds to the lac operator to inhibit transcription in E. coli. This inhibition can be relieved by adding lactose or isopropyl-β-D-thiogalactopyranoside (IPTG).
   4757..4834    -  promoter       lacI promoter: lacI
   4842..5121    -  CDS            TcR (fragment): tetracycline efflux protein; tet; confers resistance to tetracycline
   5143..5161    +  promoter       T7 promoter: promoter for bacteriophage T7 RNA polymerase
   5162..5186    +  protein_bind   lac operator: The lac repressor binds to the lac operator to inhibit transcription in E. coli. This inhibition can be relieved by adding lactose or isopropyl-β-D-thiogalactopyranoside (IPTG). lac repressor encoded by lacI
   5201..5223    +  RBS            RBS: efficient ribosome binding site from bacteriophage T7 gene 10 (Olins and Rangwala, 1989)
   5231..6745    +  CDS            lysS: SYK1_ECOLI - Also known as asuD, herC. Experimental evidence at protein level: Swiss-Prot protein existence level 1. From Escherichia coli (strain K12).
   6773..6822    +  CDS            SET1 (fragment): solubility-enhancement tag derived from T7 phage gene 10B
   6830..5       +  terminator     T7 terminator (across the origin): transcription terminator for bacteriophage T7 RNA polymerase
