[The description below was written by a language model from this plasmid's Addgene catalogue record and pLannotate feature annotations shown in this document.]
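Description:
pEcLysRSH6 is a 6,872 bp bacterial expression plasmid built on the pJL-H6 backbone for producing hexahistidine-tagged Escherichia coli lysyl-tRNA synthetase (LysRS) in E. coli. The annotated layout resembles a pET-style vector. It carries a ColE1/pMB1-family origin together with the pBR322 bom region and a rop gene, an f1 phage origin, and a β-lactamase gene under its own promoter for ampicillin selection. The catalogue lists the plasmid as high copy, although Rop is generally associated with lowered copy number. Two short tetracycline-resistance fragments flanking the lacI region, and a small predicted E. coli ORF, appear to be nonfunctional pBR322-derived remnants.

The expression cassette consists of a T7 promoter followed directly by a lac operator, the strong ribosome binding site from T7 gene 10, the lysS coding sequence (the K12 LysRS isoform), and a T7 terminator that spans the sequence origin. A plasmid-borne lacI gene with its own promoter supplies lac repressor, so transcription should remain repressed until induction with IPTG or lactose in a host that provides T7 RNA polymerase. The insert was introduced by ligation-independent cloning, and the record states that the His6 tag is contributed C-terminally by the backbone. The feature table does not annotate the tag itself. It shows only a short fragment matching a T7 gene 10B-derived solubility tag between lysS and the terminator, which may simply be a residual vector sequence.

The tag would allow purification of the synthetase by metal-affinity chromatography. The record does not specify the downstream application.
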