Addgene plasmid #177592: pEcLysRSH6
Purpose: Expresses His tagged LysRS in Escherichia coli cells
Depositing lab: Kambiz Hamadani. Depositing organization: California State University, San Marcos.
Backbone
  Vector backbone: pJL-H6
  Vector type: Bacterial Expression
Growth in bacteria
  Bacterial resistance: Ampicillin, 100 μg/mL
  Growth temperature: 37°C
  Growth strain: DH5alpha
  Copy number: High Copy
Gene/Insert
  Gene/Insert name: Lysine tRNA Synthetase
  Species: Escherichia coli
  Tag / fusion protein: Hexahistidine (C terminal on backbone)
  Cloning method: Ligation Independent Cloning
Terms and licenses: Academic/Nonprofit Terms; Industry Terms: Not Available to Industry
How to cite: pEcLysRSH6 was a gift from Kambiz Hamadani (Addgene plasmid # 177592 ; http://n2t.net/addgene:177592 ; RRID:Addgene_177592)
